Addgene plasmid #8732: pKT0140
Depositing lab: Kurt Thorn. Depositing organization: Harvard University. Publication: Optimized cassettes for fluorescent protein tagging in Saccharomyces cerevisiae. Sheff MA, Thorn KS. Yeast 2004 Jun;21(8):661-70. 10.1002/yea.1130 PubMed 15197731.
Backbone
  Vector backbone: pFA6a-link
  Backbone size w/o insert (bp): 4894
  Vector type: Yeast Expression
  Selectable markers: KanR
Growth in bacteria
  Bacterial resistance: Ampicillin, 100 μg/mL
  Growth temperature: 37°C
  Growth strain: DH5alpha
  Copy number: Unknown
Gene/Insert
  Gene/Insert name: yECitrine (alt names: Codon-optimized GFP variant; pKT140 (pFA6a–link–yECitrine–Kan))
  Mutation: yEGFP with S65G, V68L, Q69M, S72A, T203Y
  Tag / fusion protein: Codon optimized linker (N terminal on backbone)
  Cloning method: Restriction Enzyme; 5′ cloning site PacI (not destroyed); 3′ cloning site AscI (not destroyed)
  Sequencing primers: 5′ SP6
Terms and licenses: Academic/Nonprofit Terms; Industry Terms: Not Available to Industry
Depositor comments: Full name of this plasmid is pFA6a-link-yECitrine-KanR. yECitrine is created by mutagenesis from a codon-optimized green fluorescent protein - yEGFP1 (Cormack et al. 1997). This yEGFP variant is cloned into pDH5, replacing YFP. An codon-optimized linker was added into the yEGFP variant to improve expression level. The G418 resistance marker (KanR) was introduced into the plasmid by subcloning the BglII/EcoRI fragment of pDH3 (Hailey et al., 2002) into the plasmid, in place of SpHIS5. The yeast GFP used to create this plasmid contained a point mutation M233I that is present in all GFP variants derived from this original yEGFP. The mutation had no effect on fluorescence (see associated publication for more details).
How to cite: pKT0140 was a gift from Kurt Thorn (Addgene plasmid # 8732 ; http://n2t.net/addgene:8732 ; RRID:Addgene_8732)
