[The description below was written by a language model from this plasmid's Addgene catalogue record and pLannotate feature annotations shown in this document.]
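Description:
pKT0140, whose full name is pFA6a-link-yECitrine-KanR, is a yeast fluorescent-protein tagging plasmid built on the pFA6a-link backbone. It belongs to a series of optimized cassettes for fluorescent protein tagging in Saccharomyces cerevisiae. It is propagated in E. coli through a high-copy ColE1/pUC-type origin with ampicillin selection (AmpR and its bla promoter). No yeast replication origin is annotated, which fits a plasmid that supplies a cassette rather than being maintained episomally in yeast. Short lacI, rop and bom fragments appear to be backbone remnants. SP6 and T7 promoters lie on either side of the cassette region.

The payload is yECitrine, a yellow variant derived by mutagenesis from the codon-optimized yEGFP1 and carrying S65G, V68L, Q69M, S72A and T203Y. The automated annotation labels this reading frame simply as yeGFP. It sits between retained PacI and AscI sites and is preceded by a codon-optimized linker that the depositor added to improve expression. No yeast promoter is annotated upstream of the fluorescent protein, so it is presumably expressed only as an in-frame fusion to a target gene. In the circular map the coding sequence runs into the ADH1 terminator, followed by the kanMX marker, which confers G418 resistance in yeast. This marker was subcloned in place of the SpHIS5 marker of the parent plasmid. The depositor notes that an M233I substitution inherited from the original yEGFP is present and does not affect fluorescence. The linker–yECitrine–terminator–kanMX arrangement matches the usual use of pFA6a-type modules, in which the cassette is integrated at a chromosomal locus to tag a protein at its C-terminus, although the record does not spell out this procedure.
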