Features (pLannotate 1.2.2; 11 found; start..end, strand, type, name):
     19..206     +  terminator     ADH1 terminator: S. cerevisiae ADH1; transcription terminator for the S. cerevisiae alcohol dehydrogenase 1 (ADH1) gene
    281..1637    +  gene           kanMX: yeast selectable marker conferring kanamycin resistance (Wach et al., 1994)
   1742..1760    -  promoter       T7 promoter: promoter for bacteriophage T7 RNA polymerase
   1782..1835    -  CDS            lacI (fragment): lac repressor; lacI; The lac repressor binds to the lac operator to inhibit transcription in E. coli. This inhibition can be relieved by adding lactose or isopropyl-β-D-thiogalactopyranoside (IPTG).
   2018..2606    -  rep_origin     ori: high-copy-number ColE1/pMB1/pBR322/pUC origin of replication
   2777..3637    -  CDS            AmpR: β-lactamase; bla; confers resistance to ampicillin, carbenicillin, and related antibiotics
   3638..3742    -  promoter       AmpR promoter: bla
   3837..3872    +  CDS            rop (fragment): Rop protein, which maintains plasmids at low copy number; rop
   3974..4025    +  misc_feature   bom (fragment): basis of mobility region from pBR322
   4088..4106    +  promoter       SP6 promoter: promoter for bacteriophage SP6 RNA polymerase
   4176..4892    +  CDS            yeGFP: yeast-enhanced green fluorescent protein codons optimized for translation in S. cerevisiae and C. albicans
>Addgene plasmid #8732 | pKT0140 | depositor full sequence | sequence record 6744 | Author sequence
CGCGCCACTTCTAAATAAGCGAATTTCTTATGATTTATGATTTTTATTATTAAATAAGTTATAAAAAAAA
TAAGTGTATACAAATTTTAAAGTGACTCTTAGGTTTTAAAACGAAAATTCTTATTCTTGAGTAACTCTTT
CCTGTAGGTCAGGTTGCTTTCTCAGGTATAGTATGAGGTCGCTCTTATTGACCACACCTCTACCGGCAGA
TCCGCTAGGGATAACAGGGTAATATAGATCTGTTTAGCTTGCCTCGTCCCCGCCGGGTCACCCGGCCAGC
GACATGGAGGCCCAGAATACCCTCCTTGACAGTCTTGACGTGCGCAGCTCAGGGGCATGATGTGACTGTC
GCCCGTACATTTAGCCCATACATCCCCATGTATAATCATTTGCATCCATACATTTTGATGGCCGCACGGC
GCGAAGCAAAAATTACGGCTCCTCGCTGCAGACCTGCGAGCAGGGAAACGCTCCCCTCACAGACGCGTTG
AATTGTCCCCACGCCGCGCCCCTGTAGAGAAATATAAAAGGTTAGGATTTGCCACTGAGGTTCTTCTTTC
ATATACTTCCTTTTAAAATCTTGCTAGGATACAGTTCTCACATCACATCCGAACATAAACAACCATGGGT
AAGGAAAAGACTCACGTTTCGAGGCCGCGATTAAATTCCAACATGGATGCTGATTTATATGGGTATAAAT
GGGCTCGCGATAATGTCGGGCAATCAGGTGCGACAATCTATCGATTGTATGGGAAGCCCGATGCGCCAGA
GTTGTTTCTGAAACATGGCAAAGGTAGCGTTGCCAATGATGTTACAGATGAGATGGTCAGACTAAACTGG
CTGACGGAATTTATGCCTCTTCCGACCATCAAGCATTTTATCCGTACTCCTGATGATGCATGGTTACTCA
CCACTGCGATCCCCGGCAAAACAGCATTCCAGGTATTAGAAGAATATCCTGATTCAGGTGAAAATATTGT
TGATGCGCTGGCAGTGTTCCTGCGCCGGTTGCATTCGATTCCTGTTTGTAATTGTCCTTTTAACAGCGAT
CGCGTATTTCGTCTCGCTCAGGCGCAATCACGAATGAATAACGGTTTGGTTGATGCGAGTGATTTTGATG
ACGAGCGTAATGGCTGGCCTGTTGAACAAGTCTGGAAAGAAATGCATAAGCTTTTGCCATTCTCACCGGA
TTCAGTCGTCACTCATGGTGATTTCTCACTTGATAACCTTATTTTTGACGAGGGGAAATTAATAGGTTGT
ATTGATGTTGGACGAGTCGGAATCGCAGACCGATACCAGGATCTTGCCATCCTATGGAACTGCCTCGGTG
AGTTTTCTCCTTCATTACAGAAACGGCTTTTTCAAAAATATGGTATTGATAATCCTGATATGAATAAATT
GCAGTTTCATTTGATGCTCGATGAGTTTTTCTAATCAGTACTGACAATAAAAAGATTCTTGTTTTCAAGA
ACTTGTCATTTGTATAGTTTTTTTATATTGTAGTTGTTCTATTTTAATCAAATGTTAGCGTGATTTATAT
TTTTTTTCGCCTCGACATCATCTGCCCAGATGCGAAGTTAAGTGCGCAGAAAGTAATATCATGCGTCAAT
CGTATGTGAATGCTGGTCGCTATACTGCTGTCGATTCGATACTAACGCCGCCATCCAGTTTAAACGAGCT
CGAATTCATCGATGATATCAGATCCACTAGTGGCCTATGCGGCCGCGGATCTGCCGGTCTCCCTATAGTG
AGTCGTATTAATTTCGATAAGCCAGGTTAACCTGCATTAATGAATCGGCCAACGCGCGGGGAGAGGCGGT
TTGCGTATTGGGCGCTCTTCCGCTTCCTCGCTCACTGACTCGCTGCGCTCGGTCGTTCGGCTGCGGCGAG
CGGTATCAGCTCACTCAAAGGCGGTAATACGGTTATCCACAGAATCAGGGGATAACGCAGGAAAGAACAT
GTGAGCAAAAGGCCAGCAAAAGGCCAGGAACCGTAAAAAGGCCGCGTTGCTGGCGTTTTTCCATAGGCTC
CGCCCCCCTGACGAGCATCACAAAAATCGACGCTCAAGTCAGAGGTGGCGAAACCCGACAGGACTATAAA
GATACCAGGCGTTTCCCCCTGGAAGCTCCCTCGTGCGCTCTCCTGTTCCGACCCTGCCGCTTACCGGATA
CCTGTCCGCCTTTCTCCCTTCGGGAAGCGTGGCGCTTTCTCAATGCTCACGCTGTAGGTATCTCAGTTCG
GTGTAGGTCGTTCGCTCCAAGCTGGGCTGTGTGCACGAACCCCCCGTTCAGCCCGACCGCTGCGCCTTAT
CCGGTAACTATCGTCTTGAGTCCAACCCGGTAAGACACGACTTATCGCCACTGGCAGCAGCCACTGGTAA
CAGGATTAGCAGAGCGAGGTATGTAGGCGGTGCTACAGAGTTCTTGAAGTGGTGGCCTAACTACGGCTAC
ACTAGAAGGACAGTATTTGGTATCTGCGCTCTGCTGAAGCCAGTTACCTTCGGAAAAAGAGTTGGTAGCT
CTTGATCCGGCAAACAAACCACCGCTGGTAGCGGTGGTTTTTTTGTTTGCAAGCAGCAGATTACGCGCAG
AAAAAAAGGATCTCAAGAAGATCCTTTGATCTTTTCTACGGGGTCTGACGCTCAGTGGAACGAAAACTCA
CGTTAAGGGATTTTGGTCATGAGATTATCAAAAAGGATCTTCACCTAGATCCTTTTAAATTAAAAATGAA
GTTTTAAATCAATCTAAAGTATATATGAGTAAACTTGGTCTGACAGTTACCAATGCTTAATCAGTGAGGC
ACCTATCTCAGCGATCTGTCTATTTCGTTCATCCATAGTTGCCTGACTCCCCGTCGTGTAGATAACTACG
ATACGGGAGGGCTTACCATCTGGCCCCAGTGCTGCAATGATACCGCGAGACCCACGCTCACCGGCTCCAG
ATTTATCAGCAATAAACCAGCCAGCCGGAAGGGCCGAGCGCAGAAGTGGTCCTGCAACTTTATCCGCCTC
CATCCAGTCTATTAATTGTTGCCGGGAAGCTAGAGTAAGTAGTTCGCCAGTTAATAGTTTGCGCAACGTT
GTTGCCATTGCTACAGGCATCGTGGTGTCACGCTCGTCGTTTGGTATGGCTTCATTCAGCTCCGGTTCCC
AACGATCAAGGCGAGTTACATGATCCCCCATGTTGTGCAAAAAAGCGGTTAGCTCCTTCGGTCCTCCGAT
CGTTGTCAGAAGTAAGTTGGCCGCAGTGTTATCACTCATGGTTATGGCAGCACTGCATAATTCTCTTACT
GTCATGCCATCCGTAAGATGCTTTTCTGTGACTGGTGAGTACTCAACCAAGTCATTCTGAGAATAGTGTA
TGCGGCGACCGAGTTGCTCTTGCCCGGCGTCAATACGGGATAATACCGCGCCACATAGCAGAACTTTAAA
AGTGCTCATCATTGGAAAACGTTCTTCGGGGCGAAAACTCTCAAGGATCTTACCGCTGTTGAGATCCAGT
TCGATGTAACCCACTCGTGCACCCAACTGATCTTCAGCATCTTTTACTTTCACCAGCGTTTCTGGGTGAG
CAAAAACAGGAAGGCAAAATGCCGCAAAAAAGGGAATAAGGGCGACACGGAAATGTTGAATACTCATACT
CTTCCTTTTTCAATATTATTGAAGCATTTATCAGGGTTATTGTCTCATGAGCGGATACATATTTGAATGT
ATTTAGAAAAATAAACAAATAGGGGTTCCGCGCACATTTCCCCGAAAAGTGCCACCTGACGTCTAAGAAA
CCATTATTATCATGACATTAACCTATAAAAATAGGCGTATCACGAGGCCCTTTCGTCTCGCGCGTTTCGG
TGATGACGGTGAAAACCTCTGACACATGCAGCTCCCGGAGACGGTCACAGCTTGTCTGTAAGCGGATGCC
GGGAGCAGACAAGCCCGTCAGGGCGCGTCAGCGGGTGTTGGCGGGTGTCGGGGCTGGCTTAACTATGCGG
CATCAGAGCAGATTGTACTGAGAGTGCACCATATGGACATATTGTCGTTAGAACGCGGCTACAATTAATA
CATAACCTTATGTATCATACACATACGATTTAGGTGACACTATAGAACGCGGCCGCCAGCTGAAGCTTCG
TACGCTGCAGGTCGACGGATCGGTGACGGTGCTGGTTTAATTAACATGTCTAAAGGTGAAGAATTATTCA
CTGGTGTTGTCCCAATTTTGGTTGAATTAGATGGTGATGTTAATGGTCACAAATTTTCTGTCTCCGGTGA
AGGTGAAGGTGATGCTACTTACGGTAAATTGACCTTAAAATTTATTTGTACTACTGGTAAATTGCCAGTT
CCATGGCCAACCTTAGTCACTACTTTAGGTTATGGTTTGATGTGTTTTGCTAGATACCCAGATCATATGA
AACAACATGACTTTTTCAAGTCTGCCATGCCAGAAGGTTATGTTCAAGAAAGAACTATTTTTTTCAAAGA
TGACGGTAACTACAAGACCAGAGCTGAAGTCAAGTTTGAAGGTGATACCTTAGTTAATAGAATCGAATTA
AAAGGTATTGATTTTAAAGAAGATGGTAACATTTTAGGTCACAAATTGGAATACAACTATAACTCTCACA
ATGTTTACATCATGGCTGACAAACAAAAGAATGGTATCAAAGTTAACTTCAAAATTAGACACAACATTGA
AGATGGTTCTGTTCAATTAGCTGACCATTATCAACAAAATACTCCAATTGGTGATGGTCCAGTCTTGTTA
CCAGACAACCATTACTTATCCTATCAATCTGCCTTATCCAAAGATCCAAACGAAAAGAGAGACCACATGG
TCTTGTTAGAATTTGTTACTGCTGCTGGTATTACCCATGGTATGGATGAATTGTACAAATAAGG
