>Addgene plasmid #8732 | pKT0140 | addgene partial sequence | sequence record 17191 | SP6 5'-ATTTAGGTGACACTATAG-3'
GTACGCTGCAGGTCGACGGATCGGTGACGGTGCTGGTTTAATTAACATGTCTAAAGGTGAAGAATTATTC
ACTGGTGTTGTCCCAATTTTGGTTGAATTAGATGGTGATGTTAATGGTCACAAATTTTCTGTCTCCGGTG
AAGGTGAAGGTGATGCTACTTACGGTAAATTGACCTTAAAATTTATTTGTACTACTGGTAAATTGCCAGT
TCCATGGCCAACCTTAGTCACTACTTTAGGTTATGGTTTGATGTGTTTTGCTAGATACCCAGATCATATG
AAACAACATGACTTTTTCAAGTCTGCCATGCCAGAAGGTTATGTTCAAGAAAGAACTATTTTTTTCAAAG
ATGACGGTAACTACAAGACCAGAGCTGAAGTCAAGTTTGAAGGTGATACCTTAGTTAATAGAATCGAATT
AAAAGGTATTGATTTTAAAGAAGATGGTAACATTTTAGGTCACAAATTGGAATACAACTATAACTCTCAC
AATGTTTACATCATGGCTGACAAACAAAAGAATGGTATCAAAGTTAACTTCAAAATTAGACACAACATTG
AAGATGGTTCTGTTCAATTAGCTGACCATTATCAACAAAATACTCCAATTGGTGATGGTCCAGTCTTGTT
ACCAGACAACCATTACTTATCCTATCAATCTGCCTTATCCAAAGATCCAAACGAAAAGAGAGACCACATG
GTCTTGTTAGAATTTGTTACTGCTGCTGGTATTACCCATGGTATTGATGAATTGTACAAA
